Addgene plasmid #185698: pMX-53BP1(1-1710) 3LA
Purpose: Mammalian Expression, Retroviral vector that encodes a 3LA mutant of 53BP1 that disrupts three RIF1-binding motifs and abolishes the 53BP1-dependent recruitment of RIF1 to DNA double-strand breaks.
Depositing lab: Daniel Durocher. Depositing organization: Sinai Health System. Publication: RIF1 acts in DNA repair through phosphopeptide recognition of 53BP1. Setiaputra D, Escribano-Diaz C, Reinert JK, Sadana P, Zong D, Callen E, Sifri C, Seebacher J, Nussenzweig A, Thoma NH, Durocher D. Mol Cell. 2022 Apr 7;82(7):1359-1371.e9. doi: 10.1016/j.molcel.2022.01.025. Epub 2022 Feb 24. PubMed 35216668.
Backbone
  Vector backbone: pMX
  Total vector size (bp): 10865
  Vector type: Mammalian Expression, Retroviral
  Selectable markers: Puromycin
Growth in bacteria
  Bacterial resistance: Ampicillin, 100 μg/mL
  Growth temperature: 30°C
  Growth strain: NEB Stable
  Copy number: Unknown
Gene/Insert
  Gene/Insert name: 53BP1(1-1710) 3LA
  Species: H. sapiens (human)
  Insert size (bp): 5130
  Mutation: L175A, L517A, and L693A
  GenBank ID: NM_005657.4 NM_005657.4
  Entrez Gene: TP53BP1 (a.k.a. 53BP1, TDRD30, p202, p53BP1)
  Promoter: SV40
  Tag / fusion protein: Flag tag (C terminal on insert); HA tag (C terminal on insert); tetracysteine tag (C terminal on insert)
  Cloning method: Unknown
  Sequencing primers: 5′ gcttggatacacgccgc
Terms and licenses: Academic/Nonprofit Terms; Industry Terms: Not Available to Industry
Depositor comments: Please note plasmid contains a K1031E mutation in the 53BP1(1-1710) 3LA insert. This mutation does not affect plasmid function.
How to cite: pMX-53BP1(1-1710) 3LA was a gift from Daniel Durocher (Addgene plasmid # 185698 ; http://n2t.net/addgene:185698 ; RRID:Addgene_185698)
