[The description below was written by a language model from this plasmid's Addgene catalogue record and pLannotate feature annotations shown in this document.]
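Description:
pMX-53BP1(1-1710) 3LA is a Moloney murine leukemia virus-based retroviral expression vector of 10,865 bp, built on the pMX backbone for stable delivery of a mutant human 53BP1 fragment into mammalian cells. In bacteria it is maintained through a high-copy ColE1/pUC-type origin and selected with ampicillin via β-lactamase. The viral portion consists of two MMLV long terminal repeats flanking the Ψ packaging signal, a truncated gag segment lacking its start codon, and a pol-derived region carrying the splice acceptor. Together these allow the transcript to be packaged into retroviral particles when the structural proteins are supplied in trans, and then integrated into target cells.

The payload is a 5,130 bp open reading frame encoding residues 1-1710 of TP53BP1, carrying the L175A, L517A and L693A substitutions (3LA). These disrupt three RIF1-binding motifs and abolish 53BP1-dependent recruitment of RIF1 to DNA double-strand breaks. The depositor also notes an incidental K1031E change that does not affect function. The catalogue lists C-terminal Flag, HA and tetracysteine tags, although the automated annotation detects only a partial FLAG match downstream of the insert. The catalogue gives SV40 as the promoter, but in the feature map the SV40 enhancer/early promoter lies after the 53BP1 cassette and directly upstream of the puromycin N-acetyltransferase gene. This suggests that it drives the selection marker, while the insert is most likely transcribed from the 5′ LTR, as is typical of this vector layout. The construct is suited to generating puromycin-selected cell populations for studying how loss of the 53BP1-RIF1 interaction affects DNA double-strand break repair.
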