Features (pLannotate 1.2.2; 13 found; start..end, strand, type, name):
    259..363     -  promoter       AmpR promoter: bla
    393..986     +  LTR            LTR: long terminal repeat from Moloney murine leukemia virus
   1049..1406    +  misc_feature   MMLV Ψ: packaging signal of Moloney murine leukemia virus (MMLV)
   1471..1887    +  CDS            gag (truncated): truncated Moloney murine leukemia virus (MMLV) gag gene lacking the start codon
   1897..2271    +  misc_feature   pol region: Moloney murine leukemia virus (MMLV) pol region containing the splice acceptor site
   2306..7435    +  CDS            TP53BP1 (fragment): TP53B_HUMAN - Experimental evidence at protein level: Swiss-Prot protein existence level 1. Double-strand break (DSB) repair protein involved in response to DNA damage, telomere dynamics and class-switch recombination (CSR) during antibody genesis (PubMed:12364621, PubMed:22553214, PubMed:23333306, PubMed:17190600, PubMed:21144835, PubMed:28241136). Plays a key role in the repair of double-strand DNA breaks (DSBs) in response to DNA damage by promoting non-homologous end joining (NHEJ)- mediated repair of DSBs and specifically counteracting the function of the homologous recombination (HR) rep
   7529..7549    +  CDS            FLAG (fragment): FLAG® epitope tag, followed by an enterokinase cleavage site
   7576..7905    +  promoter       SV40 promoter: SV40 enhancer and early promoter
   7915..8514    +  CDS            PuroR: puromycin N-acetyltransferase; pac from Streptomyces alboniger; confers resistance to puromycin
   8619..9210    +  LTR            LTR: long terminal repeat from Moloney murine leukemia virus
   9276..9328    -  CDS            lacI (fragment): lac repressor; lacI; The lac repressor binds to the lac operator to inhibit transcription in E. coli. This inhibition can be relieved by adding lactose or isopropyl-β-D-thiogalactopyranoside (IPTG).
   9511..10099   -  rep_origin     ori: high-copy-number ColE1/pMB1/pBR322/pUC origin of replication
  10263..258     -  CDS            AmpR (across the origin): β-lactamase; bla; confers resistance to ampicillin, carbenicillin, and related antibiotics
>Addgene plasmid #185698 | pMX-53BP1(1-1710) 3LA | addgene full sequence | sequence record 365946 | Addgene NGS Result
TTGCCCGGCGTCAATACGGGATAATACCGCGCCACATAGCAGAACTTTAAAAGTGCTCATCATTGGAAAA
CGTTCTTCGGGGCGAAAACTCTCAAGGATCTTACCGCTGTTGAGATCCAGTTCGATGTAACCCACTCGTG
CACCCAACTGATCTTCAGCATCTTTTACTTTCACCAGCGTTTCTGGGTGAGCAAAAACAGGAAGGCAAAA
TGCCGCAAAAAAGGGAATAAGGGCGACACGGAAATGTTGAATACTCATACTCTTCCTTTTTCAATATTAT
TGAAGCATTTATCAGGGTTATTGTCTCATGAGCGGATACATATTTGAATGTATTTAGAAAAATAAACAAA
TAGGGGTTCCGCGCACATTTCCCCGAAAAGTGCCACCTGCATAATGAAAGACCCCACCTGTAGGTTTGGC
AAGCTAGCTTAAGTAACGCCATTTTGCAAGGCATGGAAAAATACATAACTGAGAATAGAAAAGTTCAGAT
CAAGGTCAGGAACAGATGGAACAGCTGAATATGGGCCAAACAGGATATCTGTGGTAAGCAGTTCCTGCCC
CGGCTCAGGGCCAAGAACAGATGGAACAGCTGAATATGGGCCAAACAGGATATCTGTGGTAAGCAGTTCC
TGCCCCGGCTCAGGGCCAAGAACAGATGGTCCCCAGATGCGGTCCAGCCCTCAGCAGTTTCTAGAGAACC
ATCAGATGTTTCCAGGGTGCCCCAAGGACCTGAAATGACCCTGTGCCTTATTTGAACTAACCAATCAGTT
CGCTTCTCGCTTCTGTTCGCGCGCTTCTGCTCCCCGAGCTCAATAAAAGAGCCCACAACCCCTCACTCGG
CGCGCCAGTCCTCCGATTGACTGAGTCGCCCGGGTACCCGTGTATCCAATAAACCCTCTTGCAGTTGCAT
CCGACTTGTGGTCTCGCTGTTCCTTGGGAGGGTCTCCTCTGAGTGATTGACTACCCGTCAGCGGGGGTCT
TTCATTTGGGGGCTCGTCCGGGATCGGGAGACCCCTGCCCAGGGACCACCGACCCACCACCGGGAGGTAA
GCTGGCCAGCAACTTATCTGTGTCTGTCCGATTGTCTAGTGTCTATGACTGATTTTATGCGCCTGCGTCG
GTACTAGTTAGCTAACTAGCTCTGTATCTGGCGGACCCGTGGTGGAACTGACGAGTTCGGAACACCCGGC
CGCAACCCTGGGAGACGTCCCAGGGACTTCGGGGGCCGTTTTTGTGGCCCGACCTGAGTCCAAAAATCCC
GATCGTTTTGGACTCTTTGGTGCACCCCCCTTAGAGGAGGGATATGTGGTTCTGGTAGGAGACGAGAACC
TAAAACAGTTCCCGCCTCCGTCTGAATTTTTGCTTTCGGTTTGGGACCGAAGCCGCGCCGCGCGTCTTGT
CTGCTGCAGCATCGTTCTGTGTTGTCTCTGTCTGACTGTGTTTCTGTATTTGTCTGAAAATATGGGCCCG
GGCCAGACTGTTACCACTCCCTTAAGTTTGACCTTAGGTCACTGGAAAGATGTCGAGCGGATCGCTCACA
ACCAGTCGGTAGATGTCAAGAAGAGACGTTGGGTTACCTTCTGCTCTGCAGAATGGCCAACCTTTAACGT
CGGATGGCCGCGAGACGGCACCTTTAACCGAGACCTCATCACCCAGGTTAAGATCAAGGTCTTTTCACCT
GGCCCGCATGGACACCCAGACCAGGTCCCCTACATCGTGACCTGGGAAGCCTTGGCTTTTGACCCCCCTC
CCTGGGTCAAGCCCTTTGTACACCCTAAGCCTCCGCCTCCTCTTCCTCCATCCGCCCCGTCTCTCCCCCT
TGAACCTCCTCGTTCGACCCCGCCTCGATCCTCCCTTTATCCAGCCCTCACTCCTTCTCTAGGCGCCCCC
ATATGGCCATATGAGATCTTATATGGGGCACCCCCGCCCCTTGTAAACTTCCCTGACCCTGACATGACAA
GAGTTACTAACAGCCCCTCTCTCCAAGCTCACTTACAGGCTCTCTACTTAGTCCAGCACGAAGTCTGGAG
ACCTCTGGCGGCAGCCTACCAAGAACAACTGGACCGACCGGTGGTACCTCACCCTTACCGAGTCGGCGAC
ACAGTGTGGGTCCGCCGACACCAGACTAAGAACCTAGAACCTCGCTGGAAAGGACCTTACACAGTCCTGC
TGACCACCCCCACCGCCCTCAAAGTAGACGGCATCGCAGCTTGGATACACGCCGCCCACGTGAAGGCTGC
CGACCCCGGGGGTGGACCATCCTCTAGACTGCCGGATCCGAATTCCACGCGGCCGCACGCGTACCATGGA
CCCTACTGGAAGTCAGTTGGATTCAGATTTCTCTCAGCAAGATACTCCTTGCCTGATAATTGAAGATTCT
CAGCCTGAAAGCCAGGTTCTAGAGGATGATTCTGGTTCTCACTTCAGTATGCTATCTCGACACCTTCCTA
ATCTCCAGACGCACAAAGAAAATCCTGTGTTGGATGTTGTGTCCAATCCTGAACAAACAGCTGGAGAAGA
ACGAGGAGACGGTAATAGTGGGTTCAATGAACATTTGAAAGAAAACAAGGTTGCAGACCCTGTGGATTCT
TCTAACTTGGACACATGTGGTTCCATCAGTCAGGTCATTGAGCAGTTACCTCAGCCAAACAGGACAAGCA
GTGTTCTGGGAATGTCAGTGGAATCTGCTCCTGCTGTGGAGGAAGAGAAGGGAGAAGAGTTGGAACAGAA
GGAGAAAGAGAAGGAAGAAGATACTTCAGGCAATACTACACATTCCCTTGGTGCTGAAGATACTGCCTCA
TCACAGTTGGGTTTTGGGGTTCTGGAAGCTTCCCAGAGCCAGGATGTTGAGGAAAATACTGTGCCATATG
AAGTGGACAAAGAGCAGCTACAATCAGTAACCACCAACTCTGGTTATACCAGGCTGTCTGATGTGGATGC
TAATACTGCAATTAAGCATGAAGAACAGTCCAACGAAGATATCCCCATAGCAGAACAGTCCAGCAAGGAC
ATCCCTGTGACAGCACAGCCCAGTAAGGATGTACATGTTGTAAAAGAGCAAAATCCACCACCTGCAAGGT
CAGAGGACATGCCTTTTAGCCCCAAAGCATCTGTTGCTGCTATGGAAGCAAAAGAACAGTTGTCTGCACA
AGAACTTATGGAAAGTGGACTGCAGATTCAGAAGTCACCAGAGCCTGAGGTTTTGTCAACTCAGGAAGAC
TTGTTTGACCAGAGCAATAAAACAGTATCTTCTGATGGTTGCTCTACTCCTTCAAGGGAGGAAGGTGGGT
GTTCTTTGGCTTCCACTCCTGCCACCACTCTGCATCTCCTGCAGCTCTCTGGTCAGAGGTCCCTTGTTCA
GGACAGTCTTTCCACGAATTCTTCAGATCTTGTTGCTCCTTCTCCTGATGCTTTCCGATCTACTCCTTTT
ATCGTTCCTAGCAGTCCCACAGAGCAAGAAGGGAGACAAGATAAGCCAATGGACACGTCAGTGTTATCTG
AAGAAGGAGGAGAGCCTTTTCAGAAGAAACTTCAAAGTGGTGAACCAGTGGAGTTAGAAAACCCCCCTCT
CCTGCCTGAGTCCACTGTATCACCACAAGCCTCAACACCAATATCTCAGAGCACACCAGTCTTCCCTCCT
GGGTCACTTCCTATCCCATCCCAGCCTCAGTTTTCTCATGACATTTTTATTCCTTCCCCAAGTCTGGAAG
AACAATCAAATGATGGGAAGAAAGATGGAGATATGCATAGTTCATCTTTGACAGTTGAGTGTTCTAAAAC
TTCAGAGATTGAACCAAAGAATTCCCCTGAGGATCTTGGGCTATCTTTGACAGGGGATTCTTGCAAGTTG
ATGGCTTCTACAAGTGAATATAGTCAGTCCCCAAAGATGGAGAGCTTGAGTTCTCACAGAATTGATGAAG
ATGGAGAAAACACACAGATTGAGGATACGGAACCCATGTCTCCAGTTCTCAATTCTAAATTTGTTCCTGC
TGAAAATGATAGTATCCTGATGAATCCAGCACAGGATGGTGAAGTACAACTGAGTCAGAATGATGACAAA
ACAAAGGGAGATGATACAGACACCAGGGATGACATTAGTATTTTAGCCACTGGTTGCAAGGGCAGAGAAG
AAACGGTAGCAGAAGATGTTTGTATTGATCTCACTTGTGATTCGGGGAGTCAGGCAGTTCCGTCACCAGC
TACTCGATCTGAGGCACTTTCTAGTGTGTTAGATCAGGAGGAAGCTATGGAAATTAAAGAACACCATCCA
GAGGAGGGGTCTTCAGGGTCTGAGGTGGAAGAAATCCCTGAGACACCTTGTGAAAGTCAAGGAGAGGAAC
TCAAAGAAGAAAATATGGAGAGTGTTCCGTTGCACCTTTCTGCTACTGAAACTCAGTCCCAAGGGTTGTG
TCTTCAAAAGGAAATGCCAAAAAAAGAATGCTCAGAAGCTATGGAAGTTGAAACCAGTGTGATTAGTATT
GATTCCCCTCAAAAGTTGGCAATACTTGACCAAGAATTGGAACATAAGGAACAGGAAGCTTGGGAAGAAG
CTACTTCAGAGGACTCCAGTGTTGTCATTGTAGATGTGAAAGAGCCATCTCCCAGAGTTGATGTTTCTTG
TGAACCTTTGGAGGGAGTGGAGAAGTGCTCAGATTCCCAGTCATGGGAGGATATTGCTCCAGAAATAGAA
CCATGTGCTGAGAATAGATTAGACACCAAGGAAGAAAAGAGTGTAGAATATGAAGGAGATCTGAAATCAG
GGACTGCAGAAACAGAACCTGTAGAGCAAGATTCTTCACAGCCTTCCTTACCTTTAGTGAGAGCAGATGA
TCCTTTAAGACTTGACCAGGAGTTGCAGCAGCCCCAAACTCAGGAGAAAACAAGTAATTCATTAACAGAA
GACTCAAAAATGGCTAATGCAAAGCAGCTAAGCTCAGATGCAGAGGCCCAGAAGCTGGGGAAGCCCTCTG
CCCATGCCTCACAAAGCTTCTGTGAAAGTTCTAGTGAAACCCCATTTCATTTCACTTTGCCTAAAGAAGG
TGATATCATCCCACCATTGACTGGTGCAACCCCACCTCTTATTGGGCACCTAAAATTGGAGCCCAAGAGA
CACAGTACTCCTATTGGTATTAGCAACTATCCAGAAAGCACCATAGCAACCAGTGATGTCATGTCTGAAA
GCATGGTGGAGACCCATGATCCCATACTTGGGAGTGGAAAAGGGGATTCTGGGGCTGCCCCAGACGTGGA
TGATAAATTATGTCTAAGAATGAAACTGGTTAGTCCTGAGACTGAGGCGAGTGAAGAGTCTTTGCAGTTC
AACCTGGAAAAGCCTGCAACTGGTGAAAGAAAAAATGGATCTACTGCTGTTGCTGAGTCTGTTGCCAGTC
CCCAGGAGACCATGTCTGTGTTGAGCTGTATCTGTGAAGCCAGGCAAGAGAATGAGGCTCGAAGTGAGGA
TCCCCCCACCACACCCATCAGGGGGAACTTGCTCCACTTTCCAAGTTCTCAAGGAGAAGAGGAGAAAGAA
AAATTGGAGGGTGACCATACAATCAGGCAGAGTCAACAGCCTATGAAGCCCATTAGTCCTGTCAAGGACC
CTGTTTCTCCTGCTTCCCAGAAGATGGTCATACAAGGGCCATCCAGTCCTCAAGGAGAGGCAATGGTGAC
AGATGTGCTAGAAGACCAGAAAGAAGGACGGAGTACTAATAAGGAAAATCCTAGTAAGGCCTTGATTGAA
AGGCCCAGCCAAAATAACATAGGAATCCAAACCATGGAGTGTTCCTTGAGGGTCCCAGAAACTGTTTCAG
CAGCAACCCAGACTATAAAGAATGTGTGTGAGCAGGGGACCAGTACAGTGGACCAGAACTTTGGAAAGCA
AGATGCCACAGTTCAGACTGAGAGGGGGAGTGGTGAGAAACCAGTCAGTGCTCCTGGGGATGATACAGAG
TCGCTCCATAGCCAGGGAGAAGAAGAGTTTGATATGCCTCAGCCTCCACATGGCCATGTCTTACATCGTC
ACATGAGAACAATCCGGGAAGTACGCACACTTGTCACTCGTGTCATTACAGATGTGTATTATGTGGATGG
AACAGAAGTAGAAAGAAAAGTAACTGAGGAGACTGAAGAGCCAATTGTAGAGTGTCAGGAGTGTGAAACT
GAAGTTTCCCCTTCACAGACTGGGGGCTCCTCAGGTGACCTGGGGGATATCAGCTCCTTCTCCTCCAAGG
CATCCAGCTTACACCGCACATCAAGTGGGACAAGTCTCTCAGCTATGCACAGCAGTGGAAGCTCAGGGAA
AGGAGCCGGACCACTCAGAGGGAAAACCAGCGGGACAGAACCCGCAGATTTTGCCTTACCCAGCTCCCGA
GGAGGCCCAGGAAAACTGAGTCCTAGAAAAGGGGTCAGTCAGACAGGGACGCCAGTGTGTGAGGAGGATG
GTGATGCAGGCCTTGGCATCAGACAGGGAGGGAAGGCTCCAGTCACGCCTCGTGGGCGTGGGCGAAGGGG
CCGCCCACCTTCTCGGACCACTGGAACCAGAGAAACAGCTGTGCCTGGCCCCTTGGGCATAGAGGACATT
TCACCTAACTTGTCACCAGATGATAAATCCTTCAGCCGTGTCGTGCCCCGAGTGCCAGACTCCACCAGAC
GAACAGATGTGGGTGCTGGTGCTTTGCGTCGTAGTGACTCTCCAGAAATTCCTTTCCAGGCTGCTGCTGG
CCCTTCTGATGGCTTAGATGCCTCCTCTCCAGGAAATAGCTTTGTAGGGCTCCGTGTTGTAGCCAAGTGG
TCATCCAATGGCTACTTTTACTCTGGGAAAATCACACGAGATGTCGGAGCTGGGAAGTATAAATTGCTCT
TTGATGATGGGTACGAATGTGATGTGTTGGGCAAAGACATTCTGTTATGTGACCCCATCCCGCTGGACAC
TGAAGTGACGGCCCTCTCGGAGGATGAGTATTTCAGTGCAGGAGTGGTGAAAGGACATAGGAAGGAGTCT
GGGGAACTGTACTACAGCATTGAAAAAGAAGGCCAAAGAAAGTGGTATAAGCGAATGGCTGTCATCCTGT
CCTTGGAGCAAGGAAACAGACTGAGAGAGCAGTATGGGCTTGGCCCCTATGAAGCAGTAACACCTCTTAC
AAAGGCAGCAGATATCAGCTTAGACAATTTGGTGGAAGGGAAGCGGAAACGGCGCAGTAACGTCAGCTCC
CCAGCCACCCCTACTGCCTCCAGTAGCAGCAGCACAACCCCTACCCGAAAGATCACAGAAAGTCCTCGTG
CCTCCATGGGAGTTCTCTCAGGCAAAAGAAAACTTATCACTTCTGAAGAGGAACGGTCCCCTGCCAAGCG
AGGTCGCAAGTCTGCCACAGTAAAACCTGGTGCAGTAGGGGCAGGAGAGTTTGTGAGCCCCTGTGAGAGT
GGAGACAACACCGGTGGAGGATTCCTGAACTGCTGCCCCGGCTGCTGCATGGAGCCCAGCCTCGGAGGAT
ATCCGTATGATGTTCCTGATTATGCTGGAGGAATGGACTACAAGGACGACGATGACAAGTAATTAATTAA
GTCGACCTGTGGAATGTGTGTCAGTTAGGGTGTGGAAAGTCCCCAGGCTCCCCAGCAGGCAGAAGTATGC
AAAGCATGCATCTCAATTAGTCAGCAACCAGGTGTGGAAAGTCCCCAGGCTCCCCAGCAGGCAGAAGTAT
GCAAAGCATGCATCTCAATTAGTCAGCAACCATAGTCCCGCCCCTAACTCCGCCCATCCCGCCCCTAACT
CCGCCCAGTTCCGCCCATTCTCCGCCCCATGGCTGACTAATTTTTTTTATTTATGCAGAGGCCGAGGCCG
CCTCGGCCTCTGAGCTATTCCAGAAGTAGTGAGGAGGCTTTTTTGGAGGCCTAGGCTTTTGCAAAAAGCT
TACCATGACCGAGTACAAGCCCACGGTGCGCCTCGCCACCCGCGACGACGTCCCCAGGGCCGTACGCACC
CTCGCCGCCGCGTTCGCCGACTACCCCGCCACGCGCCACACCGTCGATCCGGACCGCCACATCGAGCGGG
TCACCGAGCTGCAAGAACTCTTCCTCACGCGCGTCGGGCTCGACATCGGCAAGGTGTGGGTCGCGGACGA
CGGCGCCGCGGTGGCGGTCTGGACCACGCCGGAGAGCGTCGAAGCGGGGGCGGTGTTCGCCGAGATCGGC
CCGCGCATGGCCGAGTTGAGCGGTTCCCGGCTGGCCGCGCAGCAACAGATGGAAGGCCTCCTGGCGCCGC
ACCGGCCCAAGGAGCCCGCGTGGTTCCTGGCCACCGTCGGCGTCTCGCCCGACCACCAGGGCAAGGGTCT
GGGCAGCGCCGTCGTGCTCCCCGGAGTGGAGGCGGCCGAGCGCGCCGGGGTGCCCGCCTTCCTGGAGACC
TCCGCGCCCCGCAACCTCCCCTTCTACGAGCGGCTCGGCTTCACCGTCACCGCCGACGTCGAGGTGCCCG
AAGGACCGCGCACCTGGTGCATGACCCGCAAGCCCGGTGCCTGACGCCCGCCCCACGACCCGCAGCGCCC
GACCGAAAGGAGCGCACGACCCCATGCATCGTCGACGATAAAATAAAAGATTTTATTTAGTCTCCAGAAA
AAGGGGGGAATGAAAGACCCCACCTGTAGGTTTGGCAAGCTAGCTTAAGTAACGCCATTTTGCAAGGCAT
GGAAAAATACATAACTGAGAATAGAGAAGTTCAGATCAAGGTCAGGAACAGATGGAACAGCTGAATATGG
GCCAAACAGGATATCTGTGGTAAGCAGTTCCTGCCCCGGCTCAGGGCCAAGAACAGATGGAACAGCTGAA
TATGGGCCAAACAGGATATCTGTGGTAAGCAGTTCCTGCCCCGGCTCAGGGCCAAGAACAGATGGTCCCC
AGATGCGGTCCAGCCCTCAGCAGTTTCTAGAGAACCATCAGATGTTTCCATGGTGCCCCAAGGACCTGAA
ATGACCCTGTGCCTTATTTGAACTAACCAATCAGTTCGCTTCTCGCTTCTGTTCGCGCGCTTCTGCTCCC
CGAGCTCAATAAAAGAGCCCACAACCCCTCACTCGGGGCGCCAGTCCTCCGATTGACTGAGTCGCCCGGG
TACCCGTGTATCCAATAAACCCTCTTGCAGTTGCATCCGACTTGTGGTCTCGCTGTTCCTTGGGAGGGTC
TCCTCTGAGTGATTGACTACCCGTCAGCGGGGGTCTTTCACATGCAGCATGTATCAAAATTAATTTGGTT
TTTTTTCTTAAGTATTTACATTAAATGGCCATAGTTGCATTAATGAATCGGCCAACGCGCGGGGAGAGGC
GGTTTGCGTATTGGGCGCTCTTCCGCTTCCTCGCTCACTGACTCGCTGCGCTCGGTCGTTCGGCTGCGGC
GAGCGGTATCAGCTCACTCAAAGGCGGTAATACGGTTATCCACAGAATCAGGGGATAACGCAGGAAAGAA
CATGTGAGCAAAAGGCCAGCAAAAGGCCAGGAACCGTAAAAAGGCCGCGTTGCTGGCGTTTTTCCATAGG
CTCCGCCCCCCTGACGAGCATCACAAAAATCGACGCTCAAGTCAGAGGTGGCGAAACCCGACAGGACTAT
AAAGATACCAGGCGTTTCCCCCTGGAAGCTCCCTCGTGCGCTCTCCTGTTCCGACCCTGCCGCTTACCGG
ATACCTGTCCGCCTTTCTCCCTTCGGGAAGCGTGGCGCTTTCTCATAGCTCACGCTGTAGGTATCTCAGT
TCGGTGTAGGTCGTTCGCTCCAAGCTGGGCTGTGTGCACGAACCCCCCGTTCAGCCCGACCGCTGCGCCT
TATCCGGTAACTATCGTCTTGAGTCCAACCCGGTAAGACACGACTTATCGCCACTGGCAGCAGCCACTGG
TAACAGGATTAGCAGAGCGAGGTATGTAGGCGGTGCTACAGAGTTCTTGAAGTGGTGGCCTAACTACGGC
TACACTAGAAGAACAGTATTTGGTATCTGCGCTCTGCTGAAGCCAGTTACCTTCGGAAAAAGAGTTGGTA
GCTCTTGATCCGGCAAACAAACCACCGCTGGTAGCGGTGGTTTTTTTGTTTGCAAGCAGCAGATTACGCG
CAGAAAAAAAGGATCTCAAGAAGATCCTTTGATCTTTTCTACGGGGTCTGACGCTCAGTGGAACGAAAAC
TCACGTTAAGGGATTTTGGTCATGAGATTATCAAAAAGGATCTTCACCTAGATCCTTTTGCGGCCGGCCG
CAAATCAATCTAAAGTATATATGAGTAAACTTGGTCTGACAGTTACCAATGCTTAATCAGTGAGGCACCT
ATCTCAGCGATCTGTCTATTTCGTTCATCCATAGTTGCCTGACTCCCCGTCGTGTAGATAACTACGATAC
GGGAGGGCTTACCATCTGGCCCCAGTGCTGCAATGATACCGCGAGACCCACGCTCACCGGCTCCAGATTT
ATCAGCAATAAACCAGCCAGCCGGAAGGGCCGAGCGCAGAAGTGGTCCTGCAACTTTATCCGCCTCCATC
CAGTCTATTAATTGTTGCCGGGAAGCTAGAGTAAGTAGTTCGCCAGTTAATAGTTTGCGCAACGTTGTTG
CCATTGCTACAGGCATCGTGGTGTCACGCTCGTCGTTTGGTATGGCTTCATTCAGCTCCGGTTCCCAACG
ATCAAGGCGAGTTACATGATCCCCCATGTTGTGCAAAAAAGCGGTTAGCTCCTTCGGTCCTCCGATCGTT
GTCAGAAGTAAGTTGGCCGCAGTGTTATCACTCATGGTTATGGCAGCACTGCATAATTCTCTTACTGTCA
TGCCATCCGTAAGATGCTTTTCTGTGACTGGTGAGTACTCAACCAAGTCATTCTGAGAATAGTGTATGCG
GCGACCGAGTTGCTC
